>Addgene plasmid #215985 | AA198 | addgene full sequence | sequence record 431453 | Addgene NGS Result
TCGCGCGTTTCGGTGATGACGGTGAAAACCTCTGACACATGCAGCTCCCGGAGACGGTCACAGCTTGTCT
GTAAGCGGATGCCGGGAGCAGACAAGCCCGTCAGGGCGCGTCAGCGGGTGTTGGCGGGTGTCGGGGCTGG
CTTAACTATGCGGCATCAGAGCAGATTGTACTGAGAGTGCACCATATGCGGTGTGAAATACCGCACAGAT
GCGTAAGGAGAAAATACCGCATCAGGCGCCATTCGCCATTCAGGCTGCGCAACTGTTGGGAAGGGCGATC
GGTGCGGGCCTCTTCGCTATTACGCCAGCTGGCGAAAGGGGGATGTGCTGCAAGGCGATTAAGTTGGGTA
ACGCCAGGGTTTTCCCAGTCACGACGTTGTAAAACGACGGCCAGAGAATTCGAGCTCGGTACCTCGCGAA
TACATCTAGATGAAGACGTAGGAGCCACCATGGCCAAACGGACAGCCGACGGAAGCGAGTTCGAGTCACC
AAAGAAGAAGCGGAAAGTCGGCACCAGCCCTTCAGGGCAGATCAGCAACCAGGCCCTGGCTCTGGCCCCT
AGCTCCGCTCCAGTGCTGGCCCAGACTATGGTGCCCTCTAGTGCTATGGTGCCTCTGGCCCAGCCACCTG
CTCCAGCCCCTGTGCTGACCCCAGGACCACCCCAGTCACTGAGCGCTCCAGTGCCCAAGTCTACACAGGC
CGGCGAGGGGACTCTGAGTGAAGCTCTGCTGCACCTGCAGTTCGACGCTGATGAGGACCTGGGAGCTCTG
CTGGGGAACAGCACCGATCCCGGAGTGTTCACAGATCTGGCCTCCGTGGACAACTCTGAGTTTCAGCAGC
TGCTGAATCAGGGCGTGTCCATGTCTCATAGTACAGCCGAACCAATGCTGATGGAGTACCCCGAAGCCAT
TACCCGGCTGGTGACCGGCAGCCAGCGGCCCCCCGACCCCGCTCCAACTCCCCTGGGAACCAGCGGCCTG
CCTAATGGGCTGTCCGGAGATGAGGACTTCTCAAGCATCGCTGATATGGACTTTAGTGCCCTGCTGTCAC
AGATTTCCTCTGGCAGCAGTCTTCATCGGATCCCGGGCCCGTCGACTGCAGAGGCCTGCATGCAAGCTTG
GTGTAATCATGGTCATAGCTGTTTCCTGTGTGAAATTGTTATCCGCTCACAATTCCACACAACATACGAG
CCGGAAGCATAAAGTGTAAAGCCTGGGGTGCCTAATGAGTGAGCTAACTCACATTAATTGCGTTGCGCTC
ACTGCCCGCTTTCCAGTCGGGAAACCTGTCGTGCCAGCTGCATTAATGAATCGGCCAACGCGCGGGGAGA
GGCGGTTTGCGTATTGGGCGCTCTTCCGCTTCCTCGCTCACTGACTCGCTGCGCTCGGTCGTTCGGCTGC
GGCGAGCGGTATCAGCTCACTCAAAGGCGGTAATACGGTTATCCACAGAATCAGGGGATAACGCAGGAAA
GAACATGTGAGCAAAAGGCCAGCAAAAGGCCAGGAACCGTAAAAAGGCCGCGTTGCTGGCGTTTTTCCAT
AGGCTCCGCCCCCCTGACGAGCATCACAAAAATCGACGCTCAAGTCAGAGGTGGCGAAACCCGACAGGAC
TATAAAGATACCAGGCGTTTCCCCCTGGAAGCTCCCTCGTGCGCTCTCCTGTTCCGACCCTGCCGCTTAC
CGGATACCTGTCCGCCTTTCTCCCTTCGGGAAGCGTGGCGCTTTCTCATAGCTCACGCTGTAGGTATCTC
AGTTCGGTGTAGGTCGTTCGCTCCAAGCTGGGCTGTGTGCACGAACCCCCCGTTCAGCCCGACCGCTGCG
CCTTATCCGGTAACTATCGTCTTGAGTCCAACCCGGTAAGACACGACTTATCGCCACTGGCAGCAGCCAC
TGGTAACAGGATTAGCAGAGCGAGGTATGTAGGCGGTGCTACAGAGTTCTTGAAGTGGTGGCCTAACTAC
GGCTACACTAGAAGAACAGTATTTGGTATCTGCGCTCTGCTGAAGCCAGTTACCTTCGGAAAAAGAGTTG
GTAGCTCTTGATCCGGCAAACAAACCACCGCTGGTAGCGGTGGTTTTTTTGTTTGCAAGCAGCAGATTAC
GCGCAGAAAAAAAGGATCTCAAGAAGATCCTTTGATCTTTTCTACGGGGTCTGACGCTCAGTGGAACGAA
AACTCACGTTAAGGGATTTTGGTCATGAGATTATCAAAAAGGATCTTCACCTAGATCCTTTTAAATTAAA
AATGAAGTTTTAAATCAAGCCCAATCTGAATAATGTTACAACCAATTAACCAATTCTGATTAGAAAAACT
CATCGAGCATCAAATGAAACTGCAATTTATTCATATCAGGATTATCAATACCATATTTTTGAAAAAGCCG
TTTCTGTAATGAAGGAGAAAACTCACCGAGGCAGTTCCATAGGATGGCAAGATCCTGGTATCGGTCTGCG
ATTCCGACTCGTCCAACATCAATACAACCTATTAATTTCCCCTCGTCAAAAATAAGGTTATCAAGTGAGA
AATCACCATGAGTGACGACTGAATCCGGTGAGAATGGCAAAAGTTTATGCATTTCTTTCCAGACTTGTTC
AACAGGCCAGCCATTACGCTCGTCATCAAAATCACTCGCATCAACCAAACCGTTATTCATTCGTGATTGC
GCCTGAGCGAGACGAAATACGCGATCGCTGTTAAAAGGACAATTACAAACAGGAATCGAATGCAACCGGC
GCAGGAACACTGCCAGCGCATCAACAATATTTTCACCTGAATCAGGATATTCTTCTAATACCTGGAATGC
TGTTTTTCCGGGGATCGCAGTGGTGAGTAACCATGCATCATCAGGAGTACGGATAAAATGCTTGATGGTC
GGAAGAGGCATAAATTCCGTCAGCCAGTTTAGTCTGACCATCTCATCTGTAACATCATTGGCAACGCTAC
CTTTGCCATGTTTCAGAAACAACTCTGGCGCATCGGGCTTCCCATACAAGCGATAGATTGTCGCACCTGA
TTGCCCGACATTATCGCGAGCCCATTTATACCCATATAAATCAGCATCCATGTTGGAATTTAATCGCGGC
CTCGACGTTTCCCGTTGAATATGGCTCATAACACCCCTTGTATTACTGTTTATGTAAGCAGACAGTTTTA
TTGTTCATGATGATATATTTTTATCTTGTGCAATGTAACATCAGAGATTTTGAGACACGGGCCAGAGCTG
CA
Features (pLannotate 1.2.2; 10 found; start..end, strand, type, name):
    137..236     +  misc_feature   bom (fragment): basis of mobility region from pBR322
    242..399     -  CDS            lacZα (fragment): LacZα fragment of β-galactosidase; lacZ fragment
    519..1061    +  CDS            Rela (fragment): TF65_MOUSE - Also known as Nfkb3. Experimental evidence at protein level: Swiss-Prot protein existence level 1. NF-kappa-B is a pleiotropic transcription factor present in almost all cell types and is the endpoint of a series of signal transduction events that are initiated by a vast array of stimuli related to many biological processes such as inflammation, immunity, differentiation, cell growth, tumorigenesis and apoptosis. NF-kappa-B is a homo- or heterodimeric complex formed by the Rel-like domain- containing proteins RELA/p65, RELB, NFKB1/p105, NFKB1/p50, REL and NFKB2/p52. The heterodime
   1156..1172    -  protein_bind   lac operator: The lac repressor binds to the lac operator to inhibit transcription in E. coli. This inhibition can be relieved by adding lactose or isopropyl-β-D-thiogalactopyranoside (IPTG). lac repressor encoded by lacI
   1180..1210    -  promoter       lac promoter: promoter for the E. coli lac operon
   1225..1246    -  protein_bind   CAP binding site: CAP binding activates transcription in the presence of cAMP. E. coli catabolite activator protein
   1259..1351    -  CDS            lacI (fragment): lac repressor; lacI; The lac repressor binds to the lac operator to inhibit transcription in E. coli. This inhibition can be relieved by adding lactose or isopropyl-β-D-thiogalactopyranoside (IPTG).
   1534..2122    -  rep_origin     ori: high-copy-number ColE1/pMB1/pBR322/pUC origin of replication
   2300..3109    -  CDS            KanR: aminoglycoside phosphotransferase; aph(3')-Ia; confers resistance to kanamycin in bacteria or G418 (Geneticin®) in eukaryotes
   3216..35      +  CDS            rop (fragment) (across the origin): Rop protein, which maintains plasmids at low copy number; rop
