[The description below was written by a language model from this plasmid's Addgene catalogue record and pLannotate feature annotations shown in this document.]
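Description:
AA198 is a Fragmid "fragment" plasmid, one of a set of modular parts intended to be combined into complete vectors for CRISPR applications rather than used as a stand-alone expression construct. It is built on the pUC57-Kan cloning backbone and totals about 3.2 kb. Propagation in E. coli relies on a high-copy ColE1/pUC-type origin, and selection is by kanamycin through the aph(3')-Ia aminoglycoside phosphotransferase gene. The remaining annotated backbone elements are standard pUC remnants: a lac promoter with its operator and CAP binding site, a partial lacZα coding region interrupted by the insert, and short fragments of lacI, rop and the pBR322 bom region. None of these is part of the functional payload.

The insert is described as a start codon, a bipartite nuclear localization signal (BPNLS_v1.1) and a p65 activation module (p65_v1.1). The feature table detects the last of these as a roughly 540 nt fragment of mouse Rela, the p65 subunit of NF-κB. The start codon and NLS are not separately annotated but presumably lie just upstream of it. The part is designated for the N-terminal position of an assembled fusion protein, so that the nuclear-targeted p65 transactivation domain would sit ahead of whatever protein module is joined downstream, as in CRISPR activation designs. The fragment carries no annotated eukaryotic promoter or polyadenylation signal of its own, so these would have to come from other modules in the assembly. The record does not state the cloning method or the sites used to join fragments.
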