Addgene plasmid #215985: AA198
Purpose: Fragmid fragment: (N' terminus) activator from p65 subunit of mouse Nfkb
Depositing lab: John Doench. Depositing organization: Broad Institute. Publication: Modular vector assembly enables rapid assessment of emerging CRISPR technologies. McGee AV, Liu YV, Griffith AL, Szegletes ZM, Wen B, Kraus C, Miller NW, Steger RJ, Escude Velasco B, Bosch JA, Zirin JD, Viswanatha R, Sontheimer EJ, Goodale A, Greene MA, Green TM, Doench JG. Cell Genom. 2024 Mar 13;4(3):100519. doi: 10.1016/j.xgen.2024.100519. PubMed 38484704.
Backbone
  Vector backbone: pUC57-Kan
  Vector type: Fragment
Growth in bacteria
  Bacterial resistance: Kanamycin, 50 μg/mL
  Growth temperature: 37°C
  Growth strain: DH5alpha
  Copy number: Unknown
Gene/Insert
  Gene/Insert name: Start; BPNLS_v1.1; p65_v1.1
  Species: Other
  Cloning method: Unknown
Resource information
  A portion of this plasmid was derived from a plasmid made by: Genscript ID: U409CGL200-29
Terms and licenses: Academic/Nonprofit Terms; Industry Terms: Not Available to Industry
Depositor comments: Please visit https://www.biorxiv.org/content/10.1101/2023.10.25.564061v1 for bioRxiv preprint.
How to cite: AA198 was a gift from John Doench (Addgene plasmid # 215985 ; http://n2t.net/addgene:215985 ; RRID:Addgene_215985)
